Addgene plasmid #97420: UKNP1.15.2
Purpose: Expression of HCV E1E2 genes cloned from patient serum. United Kingdom Nottingham Panel x.xx.xx (genotype.patient number.clone number)
Depositing lab: Jonathan Ball. Depositing organization: University of Nottingham. Publication: A Diverse Panel of Hepatitis C Virus Glycoproteins for Use in Vaccine Research Reveals Extremes of Monoclonal Antibody Neutralization Resistance. Urbanowicz RA, McClure CP, Brown RJ, Tsoleridis T, Persson MA, Krey T, Irving WL, Ball JK, Tarr AW. J Virol. 2015 Dec 23;90(7):3288-301. doi: 10.1128/JVI.02700-15. PubMed 26699643.
Backbone
  Vector backbone: pcDNA3.1_V5-His_Topo
  Backbone manufacturer: Invitrogen
  Vector type: Mammalian Expression
Growth in bacteria
  Bacterial resistance: Ampicillin, 100 μg/mL
  Growth temperature: 37°C
  Growth strain: DH5alpha
  Copy number: High Copy
Gene/Insert
  Gene/Insert name: HCV E1E2 (alt name: UKNP1.15.2)
  Species: Hepatitis C virus
  Insert size (bp): 1734
  GenBank ID: KU285186.1
  Cloning method: TOPO Cloning
  Sequencing primers: 5′ T7F; 3′ bGHR
Terms and licenses: Academic/Nonprofit Terms; Industry Terms: Not Available to Industry
How to cite: UKNP1.15.2 was a gift from Jonathan Ball (Addgene plasmid # 97420 ; http://n2t.net/addgene:97420 ; RRID:Addgene_97420)
