[The description below was written by a language model from this plasmid's Addgene catalogue record and pLannotate feature annotations shown in this document.]
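Description:
UKNP1.15.2 is a mammalian expression plasmid built on the Invitrogen pcDNA3.1 V5-His TOPO backbone. It carries the hepatitis C virus E1E2 envelope glycoprotein coding region amplified from patient serum. The name follows the United Kingdom Nottingham Panel convention of genotype, patient number and clone number, so this is genotype 1, patient 15, clone 2. The roughly 1.7 kb insert was introduced by TOPO cloning and is annotated as a fragment of the HCV polyprotein. The automated annotation quotes NS2 protease text from the matched polyprotein entry, but the catalogue identifies the insert as E1E2 only. Transcription in mammalian cells is driven by the CMV immediate early enhancer and promoter and terminated by the bovine growth hormone polyadenylation signal. A T7 promoter upstream of the insert allows in vitro transcription and serves as a sequencing primer site. A V5 epitope tag lies downstream of the insert, but the record does not say whether it is translated in frame with E2.

In E. coli the plasmid is maintained at high copy from a ColE1/pUC-type origin under ampicillin selection (AmpR with its own promoter), and an f1 origin is also present. An SV40 promoter–neo–SV40 poly(A) cassette provides G418 selection of stably transfected mammalian cells. The short HIV-1 LTR, ble, lacI and lac promoter hits are small fragments typical of backbone annotation rather than functional modules. The depositor and sequencing-derived records differ by one nucleotide in length and show the same features. The clone belongs to a diverse panel of patient-derived HCV glycoproteins assembled for vaccine research and for measuring sensitivity or resistance to neutralization by monoclonal antibodies.
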