Features (pLannotate 1.2.2; 21 found; start..end, strand, type, name):
     36..80      -  misc_feature   bom (fragment): basis of mobility region from pBR322
    235..614     +  enhancer       CMV enhancer: human cytomegalovirus immediate early enhancer
    615..818     +  promoter       CMV promoter: human cytomegalovirus (CMV) immediate early promoter
    814..847     +  LTR            5' LTR (truncated) (fragment): truncated 5' long terminal repeat (LTR) from HIV-1
    863..881     +  promoter       T7 promoter: promoter for bacteriophage T7 RNA polymerase
    942..2669    +  CDS            POLG_HCVGL (fragment): Experimental evidence at protein level: Swiss-Prot protein existence level 1. [Protease NS2]: Cysteine protease required for the proteolytic auto-cleavage between the non-structural proteins NS2 and NS3 (By similarity). The N-terminus of NS3 is required for the function of NS2 protease (active region NS2-3) (By similarity). Promotes the initiation of viral particle assembly by mediating the interaction between structural and non-structural proteins (By similarity). From Hepatitis C virus (isolate Glasgow) (HCV).
   2745..2786    +  CDS            V5 tag: epitope tag from simian virus 5
   2842..3066    +  polyA_signal   bGH poly(A) signal: bovine growth hormone polyadenylation signal
   3070..3091    +  promoter       SV40 promoter (fragment): SV40 enhancer and early promoter
   3112..3540    +  rep_origin     f1 ori (sequence partly withheld): f1 bacteriophage origin of replication; arrow indicates direction of (+) strand synthesis
   3554..3884    +  promoter       SV40 promoter: SV40 enhancer and early promoter
   3951..4742    +  CDS            neo: KKA2_KLEPN - Also known as kan, nptII. Experimental evidence at protein level: Swiss-Prot protein existence level 1. Resistance to kanamycin, neomycin, paromomycin, ribostamycin, butirosin and gentamicin B. From Klebsiella pneumoniae.
   4768..4926    +  CDS            ble (fragment): BLE_KLEPN - Experimental evidence at protein level: Swiss-Prot protein existence level 1. Binding protein with a strong affinity to the bleomycin family of antibiotics. Binds to CL990; an antimitotic-antibiotic compound. From Klebsiella pneumoniae.
   4921..5042    +  polyA_signal   SV40 poly(A) signal: SV40 polyadenylation signal
   5115..5131    -  protein_bind   lac operator: The lac repressor binds to the lac operator to inhibit transcription in E. coli. This inhibition can be relieved by adding lactose or isopropyl-β-D-thiogalactopyranoside (IPTG). lac repressor encoded by lacI
   5139..5169    -  promoter       lac promoter: promoter for the E. coli lac operon
   5184..5205    -  protein_bind   CAP binding site: CAP binding activates transcription in the presence of cAMP. E. coli catabolite activator protein
   5218..5310    -  CDS            lacI (fragment): lac repressor; lacI; The lac repressor binds to the lac operator to inhibit transcription in E. coli. This inhibition can be relieved by adding lactose or isopropyl-β-D-thiogalactopyranoside (IPTG).
   5493..6081    -  rep_origin     ori: high-copy-number ColE1/pMB1/pBR322/pUC origin of replication
   6252..7112    -  CDS            AmpR: β-lactamase; bla; confers resistance to ampicillin, carbenicillin, and related antibiotics
   7113..7217    -  promoter       AmpR promoter: bla
>Addgene plasmid #97420 | UKNP1.15.2 | depositor full sequence | sequence record 179996 | UKNP1.15.2 sequence 7248 bps
GACGGATCGGGAGATCTCCCGATCCCCTATGGTCGACTCTCAGTACAATCTGCTCTGATGCCGCATAGTT
AAGCCAGTATCTGCTCCCTGCTTGTGTGTTGGAGGTCGCTGAGTAGTGCGCGAGCAAAATTTAAGCTACA
ACAAGGCAAGGCTTGACCGACAATTGCATGAAGAATCTGCTTAGGGTTAGGCGTTTTGCGCTGCTTCGCG
ATGTACGGGCCAGATATACGCGTTGACATTGATTATTGACTAGTTATTAATAGTAATCAATTACGGGGTC
ATTAGTTCATAGCCCATATATGGAGTTCCGCGTTACATAACTTACGGTAAATGGCCCGCCTGGCTGACCG
CCCAACGACCCCCGCCCATTGACGTCAATAATGACGTATGTTCCCATAGTAACGCCAATAGGGACTTTCC
ATTGACGTCAATGGGTGGACTATTTACGGTAAACTGCCCACTTGGCAGTACATCAAGTGTATCATATGCC
AAGTACGCCCCCTATTGACGTCAATGACGGTAAATGGCCCGCCTGGCATTATGCCCAGTACATGACCTTA
TGGGACTTTCCTACTTGGCAGTACATCTACGTATTAGTCATCGCTATTACCATGGTGATGCGGTTTTGGC
AGTACATCAATGGGCGTGGATAGCGGTTTGACTCACGGGGATTTCCAAGTCTCCACCCCATTGACGTCAA
TGGGAGTTTGTTTTGGCACCAAAATCAACGGGACTTTCCAAAATGTCGTAACAACTCCGCCCCATTGACG
CAAATGGGCGGTAGGCGTGTACGGTGGGAGGTCTATATAAGCAGAGCTCTCTGGCTAACTAGAGAACCCA
CTGCTTACTGGCTTATCGAAATTAATACGACTCACTATAGGGAGACCCAAGCTGGCTAGTTAAGCTTGGT
ACCGAGCTCGGATCCAGTACCCTTCACCATGGGTTGCTCTTTCTCTATCTTCCTCCTAGCCTTGCTTTCT
TGCCTGACTGTGCCCGCTTCAGCCTACCAAGTGCGCAACTCCACAGGGCTTTATCATGTCACCAACGACT
GCCCTAACTCGAGTATTGTGTACGAGACAGCTGATGCCATCCTACACGCCCCGGGGTGTGTCCCTTGCGT
TCGCGAGGGTAACGCCTCGAGGTGTTGGGTGGCAATGACCCCCACAGTGGCCACCAGGGATGGCAAACTC
CCCGCAACGCAGCTTCGACGCCACATCGATCTGCTTGTCGGGAGTGCCACCCTCTGCTCGGCCCTCTACG
TGGGGGACTTGTGCGGGTCTGTCTTTCTTGTCGGCCAGCTGTTCACCTTCTCCCCCAGGCGCCACTGGAC
GACGCAAGACTGCAATTGTTCCATGTATCCCGGCCATATAACGGGTCACCGCATGGCATGGGATATGATG
ATGAACTGGTCCCCCACGACGGCGTTGGTAGTGGCTCAGCTGCTCCGGATCCCACAAGCCATCTTGGATA
TGATCGCTGGTGCTCACTGGGGAGTCTTAGCGGGCATAGCGTATTTCTCCATGGTGGGGAACTGGGCGAA
GGTCCTGGTAGTGCTGCTGCTATTCGCCGGCGTTGACGCGGAAACCTTCGTCACCGGGGGATCTACCGCT
CGCGCCACGGCGGGACTCGTCAGTTGGCTCTCACCGGGCGCAAAGCAGGATGTCCAGCTGATCAACTCCA
ACGGCAGTTGGCACATCAATAGGACGGCCCTGAACTGTAACGCCAGCCTCAACACCGGCTGGATAGCAGG
GCTTATTTACTACAACAAATTCAACTCTTCAGGCTGTCCCGAGAGAATGGCCAGCTGCCAACCTCTTACC
GACTTTGACCAGGGCTGGGGCCCTATCAGGTACGCCAATGGAAGCGGTCCCGACCATCGCCCTTACTGCT
GGCACTACCCCCCAAGACCTTGTGGTATTGTGCCCGCACAGAAAGTCTGTGGTCCGGTGTATTGCTTCAC
TCCCAGTCCCGTGGTGGTGGGAACGACCGACAAGTCGGGCGTGCCCACCTACAACTGGGGTGAGAATGAT
ACGGACGTCTTCGTCCTTAACAACACCAGGCCACCGCTGGGCAATTGGTTCGGTTGCACCTGGATGAACT
CAACTGGATACACCAAGGTGTGCGGAGCGCCCCCATGTGTCATTGGAGGGGTGGGCAATAACACCCTACA
CTGCCCCACTGATTGTTTCCGCAAGCATCCGGAAGCCACATACTCTCGGTGCGGCTCCGGCCCCTGGATT
ACACCCAGGTGCCTGGTCGACTACCCTTATAGACTTTGGCATTACCCTTGTACCATCAATTATACCATAT
TCAAAGTCAGGATGTACGTGGGAGGGGTCGAGCACAGGCTGGAAGCTGCCTGCAACTGGACGCGGGGCGA
GCGCTGTGATCTGTCAGATAGGGACAGGTCCGAACTCAGCCCGTTGCTGCTGTCCACCACACAGTGGCAG
GTCCTTCCGTGTTCATTCACGACCCTGCCAGCCTTGTCCACCGGCCTCATCCACCTCCACCAGAACATTG
TGGACGTGCAGTACTTGTACGGAGTGGGATCAAGCATTGCATCCTGGGCCATCAAGTGGGATTACGTTGT
TCTCCTGTTCCTTCTGCTTGCGGACGCGCGCGTCTGCTCCTGCTTGTGGATGATGTTACTCATATCCCAA
GCGGAGGCGTAAAAGGGTCAAGACAATTCTGCAGATATCCAGCACAGTGGCGGCCGCTCGAGTCTAGAGG
GCCCGCGGTTCGAAGGTAAGCCTATCCCTAACCCTCTCCTCGGTCTCGATTCTACGCGTACCGGTCATCA
TCACCATCACCATTGAGTTTAAACCCGCTGATCAGCCTCGACTGTGCCTTCTAGTTGCCAGCCATCTGTT
GTTTGCCCCTCCCCCGTGCCTTCCTTGACCCTGGAAGGTGCCACTCCCACTGTCCTTTCCTAATAAAATG
AGGAAATTGCATCGCATTGTCTGAGTAGGTGTCATTCTATTCTGGGGGGTGGGGTGGGGCAGGACAGCAA
GGGGGAGGATTGGGAAGACAATAGCAGGCATGCTGGGGATGCGGTGGGCTCTATGGCTTCTGAGGCGGAA
AGAACCAGCTGGGGCTCTAGGGGGTATCCCC
[124 nt withheld, positions 3112-3235]
C
[32 nt withheld, positions 3237-3268]
CA
[57 nt withheld, positions 3271-3327]
A
[49 nt withheld, positions 3329-3377]
CCTTTGACGTTGGAGTCCACGTTCTTT
[37 nt withheld, positions 3405-3441]
ACCCTATCTCGGTCTATTCTTTTGATTTATAAGGGATTTTGGGGATTTCGGCCTATTGGTTAAAAAATGA
GCTGATTTAACAAAAATTTAACGCGAATTAATTCTGTGGAATGTGTGTCAGTTAGGGTGTGGAAAGTCCC
CAGGCTCCCCAGGCAGGCAGAAGTATGCAAAGCATGCATCTCAATTAGTCAGCAACCAGGTGTGGAAAGT
CCCCAGGCTCCCCAGCAGGCAGAAGTATGCAAAGCATGCATCTCAATTAGTCAGCAACCATAGTCCCGCC
CCTAACTCCGCCCATCCCGCCCCTAACTCCGCCCAGTTCCGCCCATTCTCCGCCCCATGGCTGACTAATT
TTTTTTATTTATGCAGAGGCCGAGGCCGCCTCTGCCTCTGAGCTATTCCAGAAGTAGTGAGGAGGCTTTT
TTGGAGGCCTAGGCTTTTGCAAAAAGCTCCCGGGAGCTTGTATATCCATTTTCGGATCTGATCAAGAGAC
AGGATGAGGATCGTTTCGCATGATTGAACAAGATGGATTGCACGCAGGTTCTCCGGCCGCTTGGGTGGAG
AGGCTATTCGGCTATGACTGGGCACAACAGACAATCGGCTGCTCTGATGCCGCCGTGTTCCGGCTGTCAG
CGCAGGGGCGCCCGGTTCTTTTTGTCAAGACCGACCTGTCCGGTGCCCTGAATGAACTGCAGGACGAGGC
AGCGCGGCTATCGTGGCTGGCCACGACGGGCGTTCCTTGCGCAGCTGTGCTCGACGTTGTCACTGAAGCG
GGAAGGGACTGGCTGCTATTGGGCGAAGTGCCGGGGCAGGATCTCCTGTCATCTCACCTTGCTCCTGCCG
AGAAAGTATCCATCATGGCTGATGCAATGCGGCGGCTGCATACGCTTGATCCGGCTACCTGCCCATTCGA
CCACCAAGCGAAACATCGCATCGAGCGAGCACGTACTCGGATGGAAGCCGGTCTTGTCGATCAGGATGAT
CTGGACGAAGAGCATCAGGGGCTCGCGCCAGCCGAACTGTTCGCCAGGCTCAAGGCGCGCATGCCCGACG
GCGAGGATCTCGTCGTGACCCATGGCGATGCCTGCTTGCCGAATATCATGGTGGAAAATGGCCGCTTTTC
TGGATTCATCGACTGTGGCCGGCTGGGTGTGGCGGACCGCTATCAGGACATAGCGTTGGCTACCCGTGAT
ATTGCTGAAGAGCTTGGCGGCGAATGGGCTGACCGCTTCCTCGTGCTTTACGGTATCGCCGCTCCCGATT
CGCAGCGCATCGCCTTCTATCGCCTTCTTGACGAGTTCTTCTGAGCGGGACTCTGGGGTTCGCGAAATGA
CCGACCAAGCGACGCCCAACCTGCCATCACGAGATTTCGATTCCACCGCCGCCTTCTATGAAAGGTTGGG
CTTCGGAATCGTTTTCCGGGACGCCGGCTGGATGATCCTCCAGCGCGGGGATCTCATGCTGGAGTTCTTC
GCCCACCCCAACTTGTTTATTGCAGCTTATAATGGTTACAAATAAAGCAATAGCATCACAAATTTCACAA
ATAAAGCATTTTTTTCACTGCATTCTAGTTGTGGTTTGTCCAAACTCATCAATGTATCTTATCATGTCTG
TATACCGTCGACCTCTAGCTAGAGCTTGGCGTAATCATGGTCATAGCTGTTTCCTGTGTGAAATTGTTAT
CCGCTCACAATTCCACACAACATACGAGCCGGAAGCATAAAGTGTAAAGCCTGGGGTGCCTAATGAGTGA
GCTAACTCACATTAATTGCGTTGCGCTCACTGCCCGCTTTCCAGTCGGGAAACCTGTCGTGCCAGCTGCA
TTAATGAATCGGCCAACGCGCGGGGAGAGGCGGTTTGCGTATTGGGCGCTCTTCCGCTTCCTCGCTCACT
GACTCGCTGCGCTCGGTCGTTCGGCTGCGGCGAGCGGTATCAGCTCACTCAAAGGCGGTAATACGGTTAT
CCACAGAATCAGGGGATAACGCAGGAAAGAACATGTGAGCAAAAGGCCAGCAAAAGGCCAGGAACCGTAA
AAAGGCCGCGTTGCTGGCGTTTTTCCATAGGCTCCGCCCCCCTGACGAGCATCACAAAAATCGACGCTCA
AGTCAGAGGTGGCGAAACCCGACAGGACTATAAAGATACCAGGCGTTTCCCCCTGGAAGCTCCCTCGTGC
GCTCTCCTGTTCCGACCCTGCCGCTTACCGGATACCTGTCCGCCTTTCTCCCTTCGGGAAGCGTGGCGCT
TTCTCAATGCTCACGCTGTAGGTATCTCAGTTCGGTGTAGGTCGTTCGCTCCAAGCTGGGCTGTGTGCAC
GAACCCCCCGTTCAGCCCGACCGCTGCGCCTTATCCGGTAACTATCGTCTTGAGTCCAACCCGGTAAGAC
ACGACTTATCGCCACTGGCAGCAGCCACTGGTAACAGGATTAGCAGAGCGAGGTATGTAGGCGGTGCTAC
AGAGTTCTTGAAGTGGTGGCCTAACTACGGCTACACTAGAAGGACAGTATTTGGTATCTGCGCTCTGCTG
AAGCCAGTTACCTTCGGAAAAAGAGTTGGTAGCTCTTGATCCGGCAAACAAACCACCGCTGGTAGCGGTG
GTTTTTTTGTTTGCAAGCAGCAGATTACGCGCAGAAAAAAAGGATCTCAAGAAGATCCTTTGATCTTTTC
TACGGGGTCTGACGCTCAGTGGAACGAAAACTCACGTTAAGGGATTTTGGTCATGAGATTATCAAAAAGG
ATCTTCACCTAGATCCTTTTAAATTAAAAATGAAGTTTTAAATCAATCTAAAGTATATATGAGTAAACTT
GGTCTGACAGTTACCAATGCTTAATCAGTGAGGCACCTATCTCAGCGATCTGTCTATTTCGTTCATCCAT
AGTTGCCTGACTCCCCGTCGTGTAGATAACTACGATACGGGAGGGCTTACCATCTGGCCCCAGTGCTGCA
ATGATACCGCGAGACCCACGCTCACCGGCTCCAGATTTATCAGCAATAAACCAGCCAGCCGGAAGGGCCG
AGCGCAGAAGTGGTCCTGCAACTTTATCCGCCTCCATCCAGTCTATTAATTGTTGCCGGGAAGCTAGAGT
AAGTAGTTCGCCAGTTAATAGTTTGCGCAACGTTGTTGCCATTGCTACAGGCATCGTGGTGTCACGCTCG
TCGTTTGGTATGGCTTCATTCAGCTCCGGTTCCCAACGATCAAGGCGAGTTACATGATCCCCCATGTTGT
GCAAAAAAGCGGTTAGCTCCTTCGGTCCTCCGATCGTTGTCAGAAGTAAGTTGGCCGCAGTGTTATCACT
CATGGTTATGGCAGCACTGCATAATTCTCTTACTGTCATGCCATCCGTAAGATGCTTTTCTGTGACTGGT
GAGTACTCAACCAAGTCATTCTGAGAATAGTGTATGCGGCGACCGAGTTGCTCTTGCCCGGCGTCAATAC
GGGATAATACCGCGCCACATAGCAGAACTTTAAAAGTGCTCATCATTGGAAAACGTTCTTCGGGGCGAAA
ACTCTCAAGGATCTTACCGCTGTTGAGATCCAGTTCGATGTAACCCACTCGTGCACCCAACTGATCTTCA
GCATCTTTTACTTTCACCAGCGTTTCTGGGTGAGCAAAAACAGGAAGGCAAAATGCCGCAAAAAAGGGAA
TAAGGGCGACACGGAAATGTTGAATACTCATACTCTTCCTTTTTCAATATTATTGAAGCATTTATCAGGG
TTATTGTCTCATGAGCGGATACATATTTGAATGTATTTAGAAAAATAAACAAATAGGGGTTCCGCGCACA
TTTCCCCGAAAAGTGCCACCTGACGTC
