Features (pLannotate 1.2.2; 21 found; start..end, strand, type, name):
     28..80      -  misc_feature   bom (fragment): basis of mobility region from pBR322
    235..614     +  enhancer       CMV enhancer: human cytomegalovirus immediate early enhancer
    615..818     +  promoter       CMV promoter: human cytomegalovirus (CMV) immediate early promoter
    814..847     +  LTR            5' LTR (truncated) (fragment): truncated 5' long terminal repeat (LTR) from HIV-1
    863..881     +  promoter       T7 promoter: promoter for bacteriophage T7 RNA polymerase
    942..2669    +  CDS            POLG_HCVGL (fragment): Experimental evidence at protein level: Swiss-Prot protein existence level 1. [Protease NS2]: Cysteine protease required for the proteolytic auto-cleavage between the non-structural proteins NS2 and NS3 (By similarity). The N-terminus of NS3 is required for the function of NS2 protease (active region NS2-3) (By similarity). Promotes the initiation of viral particle assembly by mediating the interaction between structural and non-structural proteins (By similarity). From Hepatitis C virus (isolate Glasgow) (HCV).
   2745..2786    +  CDS            V5 tag: epitope tag from simian virus 5
   2842..3066    +  polyA_signal   bGH poly(A) signal: bovine growth hormone polyadenylation signal
   3070..3091    +  promoter       SV40 promoter (fragment): SV40 enhancer and early promoter
   3112..3540    +  rep_origin     f1 ori (sequence partly withheld): f1 bacteriophage origin of replication; arrow indicates direction of (+) strand synthesis
   3554..3883    +  promoter       SV40 promoter: SV40 enhancer and early promoter
   3950..4741    +  CDS            neo: KKA2_KLEPN - Also known as kan, nptII. Experimental evidence at protein level: Swiss-Prot protein existence level 1. Resistance to kanamycin, neomycin, paromomycin, ribostamycin, butirosin and gentamicin B. From Klebsiella pneumoniae.
   4767..4925    +  CDS            ble (fragment): BLE_KLEPN - Experimental evidence at protein level: Swiss-Prot protein existence level 1. Binding protein with a strong affinity to the bleomycin family of antibiotics. Binds to CL990; an antimitotic-antibiotic compound. From Klebsiella pneumoniae.
   4920..5041    +  polyA_signal   SV40 poly(A) signal: SV40 polyadenylation signal
   5114..5130    -  protein_bind   lac operator: The lac repressor binds to the lac operator to inhibit transcription in E. coli. This inhibition can be relieved by adding lactose or isopropyl-β-D-thiogalactopyranoside (IPTG). lac repressor encoded by lacI
   5138..5168    -  promoter       lac promoter: promoter for the E. coli lac operon
   5183..5204    -  protein_bind   CAP binding site: CAP binding activates transcription in the presence of cAMP. E. coli catabolite activator protein
   5217..5309    -  CDS            lacI (fragment): lac repressor; lacI; The lac repressor binds to the lac operator to inhibit transcription in E. coli. This inhibition can be relieved by adding lactose or isopropyl-β-D-thiogalactopyranoside (IPTG).
   5492..6080    -  rep_origin     ori: high-copy-number ColE1/pMB1/pBR322/pUC origin of replication
   6251..7111    -  CDS            AmpR: β-lactamase; bla; confers resistance to ampicillin, carbenicillin, and related antibiotics
   7112..7216    -  promoter       AmpR promoter: bla
>Addgene plasmid #97420 | UKNP1.15.2 | addgene full sequence | sequence record 189837 | Addgene NGS Result
GACGGATCGGGAGATCTCCCGATCCCCTATGGTGCACTCTCAGTACAATCTGCTCTGATGCCGCATAGTT
AAGCCAGTATCTGCTCCCTGCTTGTGTGTTGGAGGTCGCTGAGTAGTGCGCGAGCAAAATTTAAGCTACA
ACAAGGCAAGGCTTGACCGACAATTGCATGAAGAATCTGCTTAGGGTTAGGCGTTTTGCGCTGCTTCGCG
ATGTACGGGCCAGATATACGCGTTGACATTGATTATTGACTAGTTATTAATAGTAATCAATTACGGGGTC
ATTAGTTCATAGCCCATATATGGAGTTCCGCGTTACATAACTTACGGTAAATGGCCCGCCTGGCTGACCG
CCCAACGACCCCCGCCCATTGACGTCAATAATGACGTATGTTCCCATAGTAACGCCAATAGGGACTTTCC
ATTGACGTCAATGGGTGGAGTATTTACGGTAAACTGCCCACTTGGCAGTACATCAAGTGTATCATATGCC
AAGTACGCCCCCTATTGACGTCAATGACGGTAAATGGCCCGCCTGGCATTATGCCCAGTACATGACCTTA
TGGGACTTTCCTACTTGGCAGTACATCTACGTATTAGTCATCGCTATTACCATGGTGATGCGGTTTTGGC
AGTACATCAATGGGCGTGGATAGCGGTTTGACTCACGGGGATTTCCAAGTCTCCACCCCATTGACGTCAA
TGGGAGTTTGTTTTGGCACCAAAATCAACGGGACTTTCCAAAATGTCGTAACAACTCCGCCCCATTGACG
CAAATGGGCGGTAGGCGTGTACGGTGGGAGGTCTATATAAGCAGAGCTCTCTGGCTAACTAGAGAACCCA
CTGCTTACTGGCTTATCGAAATTAATACGACTCACTATAGGGAGACCCAAGCTGGCTAGTTAAGCTTGGT
ACCGAGCTCGGATCCAGTACCCTTCACCATGGGTTGCTCTTTCTCTATCTTCCTCCTAGCCTTGCTTTCT
TGCCTGACTGTGCCCGCTTCAGCCTACCAAGTGCGCAACTCCACAGGGCTTTATCATGTCACCAACGACT
GCCCTAACTCGAGTATTGTGTACGAGACAGCTGATGCCATCCTACACGCCCCGGGGTGTGTCCCTTGCGT
TCGCGAGGGTAACGCCTCGAGGTGTTGGGTGGCAATGACCCCCACAGTGGCCACCAGGGATGGCAAACTC
CCCGCAACGCAGCTTCGACGCCACATCGATCTGCTTGTCGGGAGTGCCACCCTCTGCTCGGCCCTCTACG
TGGGGGACTTGTGCGGGTCTGTCTTTCTTGTCGGCCAGCTGTTCACCTTCTCCCCCAGGCGCCACTGGAC
GACGCAAGACTGCAATTGTTCCATGTATCCCGGCCATATAACGGGTCACCGCATGGCATGGGATATGATG
ATGAACTGGTCCCCCACGACGGCGTTGGTAGTGGCTCAGCTGCTCCGGATCCCACAAGCCATCTTGGATA
TGATCGCTGGTGCTCACTGGGGAGTCTTAGCGGGCATAGCGTATTTCTCCATGGTGGGGAACTGGGCGAA
GGTCCTGGTAGTGCTGCTGCTATTCGCCGGCGTTGACGCGGAAACCTTCGTCACCGGGGGATCTACCGCT
CGCGCCACGGCGGGACTCGTCAGTTGGCTCTCACCGGGCGCAAAGCAGGATGTCCAGCTGATCAACTCCA
ACGGCAGTTGGCACATCAATAGGACGGCCCTGAACTGTAACGCCAGCCTCAACACCGGCTGGATAGCAGG
GCTTATTTACTACAACAAATTCAACTCTTCAGGCTGTCCCGAGAGAATGGCCAGCTGCCAACCTCTTACC
GACTTTGACCAGGGCTGGGGCCCTATCAGGTACGCCAATGGAAGCGGTCCCGACCATCGCCCTTACTGCT
GGCACTACCCCCCAAGACCTTGTGGTATTGTGCCCGCACAGAAAGTCTGTGGTCCGGTGTATTGCTTCAC
TCCCAGTCCCGTGGTGGTGGGAACGACCGACAAGTCGGGCGTGCCCACCTACAACTGGGGTGAGAATGAT
ACGGACGTCTTCGTCCTTAACAACACCAGGCCACCGCTGGGCAATTGGTTCGGTTGCACCTGGATGAACT
CAACTGGATACACCAAGGTGTGCGGAGCGCCCCCATGTGTCATTGGAGGGGTGGGCAATAACACCCTACA
CTGCCCCACTGATTGTTTCCGCAAGCATCCGGAAGCCACATACTCTCGGTGCGGCTCCGGCCCCTGGATT
ACACCCAGGTGCCTGGTCGACTACCCTTATAGACTTTGGCATTACCCTTGTACCATCAATTATACCATAT
TCAAAGTCAGGATGTACGTGGGAGGGGTCGAGCACAGGCTGGAAGCTGCCTGCAACTGGACGCGGGGCGA
GCGCTGTGATCTGTCAGATAGGGACAGGTCCGAACTCAGCCCGTTGCTGCTGTCCACCACACAGTGGCAG
GTCCTTCCGTGTTCATTCACGACCCTGCCAGCCTTGTCCACCGGCCTCATCCACCTCCACCAGAACATTG
TGGACGTGCAGTACTTGTACGGAGTGGGATCAAGCATTGCATCCTGGGCCATCAAGTGGGATTACGTTGT
TCTCCTGTTCCTTCTGCTTGCGGACGCGCGCGTCTGCTCCTGCTTGTGGATGATGTTACTCATATCCCAA
GCGGAGGCGTAAAAGGGTCAAGACAATTCTGCAGATATCCAGCACAGTGGCGGCCGCTCGAGTCTAGAGG
GCCCGCGGTTCGAAGGTAAGCCTATCCCTAACCCTCTCCTCGGTCTCGATTCTACGCGTACCGGTCATCA
TCACCATCACCATTGAGTTTAAACCCGCTGATCAGCCTCGACTGTGCCTTCTAGTTGCCAGCCATCTGTT
GTTTGCCCCTCCCCCGTGCCTTCCTTGACCCTGGAAGGTGCCACTCCCACTGTCCTTTCCTAATAAAATG
AGGAAATTGCATCGCATTGTCTGAGTAGGTGTCATTCTATTCTGGGGGGTGGGGTGGGGCAGGACAGCAA
GGGGGAGGATTGGGAAGACAATAGCAGGCATGCTGGGGATGCGGTGGGCTCTATGGCTTCTGAGGCGGAA
AGAACCAGCTGGGGCTCTAGGGGGTATCCCC
[124 nt withheld, positions 3112-3235]
C
[91 nt withheld, positions 3237-3327]
A
[49 nt withheld, positions 3329-3377]
CCTTTGACGTTGGAGTCCACGTTCTTT
[37 nt withheld, positions 3405-3441]
ACCCTATCTCGGTCTATTCTTTTGATTTATAAGGGATTTTGCCGATTTCGGCCTATTGGTTAAAAAATGA
GCTGATTTAACAAAAATTTAACGCGAATTAATTCTGTGGAATGTGTGTCAGTTAGGGTGTGGAAAGTCCC
CAGGCTCCCCAGCAGGCAGAAGTATGCAAAGCATGCATCTCAATTAGTCAGCAACCAGGTGTGGAAAGTC
CCCAGGCTCCCCAGCAGGCAGAAGTATGCAAAGCATGCATCTCAATTAGTCAGCAACCATAGTCCCGCCC
CTAACTCCGCCCATCCCGCCCCTAACTCCGCCCAGTTCCGCCCATTCTCCGCCCCATGGCTGACTAATTT
TTTTTATTTATGCAGAGGCCGAGGCCGCCTCTGCCTCTGAGCTATTCCAGAAGTAGTGAGGAGGCTTTTT
TGGAGGCCTAGGCTTTTGCAAAAAGCTCCCGGGAGCTTGTATATCCATTTTCGGATCTGATCAAGAGACA
GGATGAGGATCGTTTCGCATGATTGAACAAGATGGATTGCACGCAGGTTCTCCGGCCGCTTGGGTGGAGA
GGCTATTCGGCTATGACTGGGCACAACAGACAATCGGCTGCTCTGATGCCGCCGTGTTCCGGCTGTCAGC
GCAGGGGCGCCCGGTTCTTTTTGTCAAGACCGACCTGTCCGGTGCCCTGAATGAACTGCAGGACGAGGCA
GCGCGGCTATCGTGGCTGGCCACGACGGGCGTTCCTTGCGCAGCTGTGCTCGACGTTGTCACTGAAGCGG
GAAGGGACTGGCTGCTATTGGGCGAAGTGCCGGGGCAGGATCTCCTGTCATCTCACCTTGCTCCTGCCGA
GAAAGTATCCATCATGGCTGATGCAATGCGGCGGCTGCATACGCTTGATCCGGCTACCTGCCCATTCGAC
CACCAAGCGAAACATCGCATCGAGCGAGCACGTACTCGGATGGAAGCCGGTCTTGTCGATCAGGATGATC
TGGACGAAGAGCATCAGGGGCTCGCGCCAGCCGAACTGTTCGCCAGGCTCAAGGCGCGCATGCCCGACGG
CGAGGATCTCGTCGTGACCCATGGCGATGCCTGCTTGCCGAATATCATGGTGGAAAATGGCCGCTTTTCT
GGATTCATCGACTGTGGCCGGCTGGGTGTGGCGGACCGCTATCAGGACATAGCGTTGGCTACCCGTGATA
TTGCTGAAGAGCTTGGCGGCGAATGGGCTGACCGCTTCCTCGTGCTTTACGGTATCGCCGCTCCCGATTC
GCAGCGCATCGCCTTCTATCGCCTTCTTGACGAGTTCTTCTGAGCGGGACTCTGGGGTTCGCGAAATGAC
CGACCAAGCGACGCCCAACCTGCCATCACGAGATTTCGATTCCACCGCCGCCTTCTATGAAAGGTTGGGC
TTCGGAATCGTTTTCCGGGACGCCGGCTGGATGATCCTCCAGCGCGGGGATCTCATGCTGGAGTTCTTCG
CCCACCCCAACTTGTTTATTGCAGCTTATAATGGTTACAAATAAAGCAATAGCATCACAAATTTCACAAA
TAAAGCATTTTTTTCACTGCATTCTAGTTGTGGTTTGTCCAAACTCATCAATGTATCTTATCATGTCTGT
ATACCGTCGACCTCTAGCTAGAGCTTGGCGTAATCATGGTCATAGCTGTTTCCTGTGTGAAATTGTTATC
CGCTCACAATTCCACACAACATACGAGCCGGAAGCATAAAGTGTAAAGCCTGGGGTGCCTAATGAGTGAG
CTAACTCACATTAATTGCGTTGCGCTCACTGCCCGCTTTCCAGTCGGGAAACCTGTCGTGCCAGCTGCAT
TAATGAATCGGCCAACGCGCGGGGAGAGGCGGTTTGCGTATTGGGCGCTCTTCCGCTTCCTCGCTCACTG
ACTCGCTGCGCTCGGTCGTTCGGCTGCGGCGAGCGGTATCAGCTCACTCAAAGGCGGTAATACGGTTATC
CACAGAATCAGGGGATAACGCAGGAAAGAACATGTGAGCAAAAGGCCAGCAAAAGGCCAGGAACCGTAAA
AAGGCCGCGTTGCTGGCGTTTTTCCATAGGCTCCGCCCCCCTGACGAGCATCACAAAAATCGACGCTCAA
GTCAGAGGTGGCGAAACCCGACAGGACTATAAAGATACCAGGCGTTTCCCCCTGGAAGCTCCCTCGTGCG
CTCTCCTGTTCCGACCCTGCCGCTTACCGGATACCTGTCCGCCTTTCTCCCTTCGGGAAGCGTGGCGCTT
TCTCATAGCTCACGCTGTAGGTATCTCAGTTCGGTGTAGGTCGTTCGCTCCAAGCTGGGCTGTGTGCACG
AACCCCCCGTTCAGCCCGACCGCTGCGCCTTATCCGGTAACTATCGTCTTGAGTCCAACCCGGTAAGACA
CGACTTATCGCCACTGGCAGCAGCCACTGGTAACAGGATTAGCAGAGCGAGGTATGTAGGCGGTGCTACA
GAGTTCTTGAAGTGGTGGCCTAACTACGGCTACACTAGAAGAACAGTATTTGGTATCTGCGCTCTGCTGA
AGCCAGTTACCTTCGGAAAAAGAGTTGGTAGCTCTTGATCCGGCAAACAAACCACCGCTGGTAGCGGTGG
TTTTTTTGTTTGCAAGCAGCAGATTACGCGCAGAAAAAAAGGATCTCAAGAAGATCCTTTGATCTTTTCT
ACGGGGTCTGACGCTCAGTGGAACGAAAACTCACGTTAAGGGATTTTGGTCATGAGATTATCAAAAAGGA
TCTTCACCTAGATCCTTTTAAATTAAAAATGAAGTTTTAAATCAATCTAAAGTATATATGAGTAAACTTG
GTCTGACAGTTACCAATGCTTAATCAGTGAGGCACCTATCTCAGCGATCTGTCTATTTCGTTCATCCATA
GTTGCCTGACTCCCCGTCGTGTAGATAACTACGATACGGGAGGGCTTACCATCTGGCCCCAGTGCTGCAA
TGATACCGCGAGACCCACGCTCACCGGCTCCAGATTTATCAGCAATAAACCAGCCAGCCGGAAGGGCCGA
GCGCAGAAGTGGTCCTGCAACTTTATCCGCCTCCATCCAGTCTATTAATTGTTGCCGGGAAGCTAGAGTA
AGTAGTTCGCCAGTTAATAGTTTGCGCAACGTTGTTGCCATTGCTACAGGCATCGTGGTGTCACGCTCGT
CGTTTGGTATGGCTTCATTCAGCTCCGGTTCCCAACGATCAAGGCGAGTTACATGATCCCCCATGTTGTG
CAAAAAAGCGGTTAGCTCCTTCGGTCCTCCGATCGTTGTCAGAAGTAAGTTGGCCGCAGTGTTATCACTC
ATGGTTATGGCAGCACTGCATAATTCTCTTACTGTCATGCCATCCGTAAGATGCTTTTCTGTGACTGGTG
AGTACTCAACCAAGTCATTCTGAGAATAGTGTATGCGGCGACCGAGTTGCTCTTGCCCGGCGTCAATACG
GGATAATACCGCGCCACATAGCAGAACTTTAAAAGTGCTCATCATTGGAAAACGTTCTTCGGGGCGAAAA
CTCTCAAGGATCTTACCGCTGTTGAGATCCAGTTCGATGTAACCCACTCGTGCACCCAACTGATCTTCAG
CATCTTTTACTTTCACCAGCGTTTCTGGGTGAGCAAAAACAGGAAGGCAAAATGCCGCAAAAAAGGGAAT
AAGGGCGACACGGAAATGTTGAATACTCATACTCTTCCTTTTTCAATATTATTGAAGCATTTATCAGGGT
TATTGTCTCATGAGCGGATACATATTTGAATGTATTTAGAAAAATAAACAAATAGGGGTTCCGCGCACAT
TTCCCCGAAAAGTGCCACCTGACGTC
